Addgene plasmid #139708: P445-FBP_17
Purpose: T-DNA encoding Fungal Bioluminescent Pathway Components, complete pathway, Luz promoter is flower specific, circadian controlled
Depositing lab: Daniel Voytas. Depositing organization: University of Minnesota. Publication: Building customizable auto-luminescent luciferase-based reporters in plants. Khakhar A, Starker CG, Chamness JC, Lee N, Stokke S, Wang C, Swanson R, Rizvi F, Imaizumi T, Voytas DF. Elife. 2020 Mar 25;9. pii: 52786. doi: 10.7554/eLife.52786. PubMed 32209230.
Backbone
  Vector backbone: pTRANS_220d
  Vector type: Plant Expression, Luciferase
Growth in bacteria
  Bacterial resistance: Kanamycin, 50 μg/mL
  Growth temperature: 37°C
  Growth strain: DH5alpha
  Copy number: High Copy
Gene/Insert
  Gene/Insert name: pSlH4:NnCPH:tSlH4, pSlRBCS2:AsNpga:tAtuG7, pAtuMas:NnH3H:tAtuMas, p35S:NnHisps:t35S, pPhODO1:NnLuz:tAtuOcs
  Species: Neonothopanus nambi and Aspergillus nidulans
  Promoter: various
  Cloning method: Restriction Enzyme; 5′ cloning site AarI (destroyed during cloning); 3′ cloning site AarI (destroyed during cloning)
Resource information
  A portion of this plasmid was derived from a plasmid made by: synthesized
Terms and licenses: Academic/Nonprofit Terms; Industry Terms: Not Available to Industry
How to cite: P445-FBP_17 was a gift from Daniel Voytas (Addgene plasmid # 139708 ; http://n2t.net/addgene:139708 ; RRID:Addgene_139708)
