[The description below was written by a language model from this plasmid's Addgene catalogue record and pLannotate feature annotations shown in this document.]
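Description:
P445-FBP_17 is a roughly 23.3 kb binary T-DNA plasmid for plant expression, built on the pTRANS_220d backbone and intended for Agrobacterium-mediated delivery. Outside the T-DNA borders it carries a high-copy ColE1/pUC-type origin with the pBR322 bom site for propagation in E. coli, the pVS1 oriV with RepA and StaA for replication and stable maintenance in Agrobacterium, and an aphA-3 kanamycin resistance gene for bacterial selection. Between the nopaline-type left and right border repeats, next to the left border, sits a plant selectable marker: nptII driven by an enhanced CaMV 35S promoter and ended by the CaMV polyadenylation signal. Remnants of a lac promoter/lacZα cloning region flank the insert, which was introduced through AarI sites that were destroyed during assembly.

The payload is the complete fungal bioluminescence pathway, arranged as five independent transcription units made from synthesized parts. By the record's naming, these are NnCPH under the SlH4 promoter and terminator, the Aspergillus nidulans phosphopantetheinyl transferase NpgA under the SlRBCS2 promoter with the gene 7 terminator, NnH3H under the mannopine synthase promoter and terminator, NnHisps under CaMV 35S with a TMV Ω translational enhancer and the 35S terminator, and the luciferase NnLuz under the PhODO1 promoter with the octopine synthase terminator. The four Nn genes come from Neonothopanus nambi. The automated annotation identifies npgA and most of the regulatory elements, but not the N. nambi coding sequences or the SlH4, SlRBCS2 and PhODO1 promoters, so those assignments rest on the catalogue entry. Because the substrate-supplying genes have their own promoters while Luz is controlled by a promoter described as flower-specific and circadian-regulated, the construct serves as an auto-luminescent reporter whose light output follows that promoter's activity without added substrate.
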