Features (pLannotate 1.2.2; 28 found; start..end, strand, type, name):
      4..158     +  CDS            lacZα (fragment): LacZα fragment of β-galactosidase; lacZ fragment
    224..248     +  misc_feature   RB T-DNA repeat: right border repeat from nopaline C58 T-DNA
    588..989     +  CDS            Y4CG_SINFN (fragment): Protein inferred from homology: Swiss-Prot protein existence level 3. From Sinorhizobium fredii (strain NBRC 101917 / NGR234).
   1549..2178    +  CDS            pVS1 StaA: stability protein from the Pseudomonas plasmid pVS1 (Heeb et al., 2000)
   2607..3680    +  CDS            pVS1 RepA: replication protein from the Pseudomonas plasmid pVS1 (Heeb et al., 2000)
   3746..3940    +  rep_origin     pVS1 oriV: origin of replication for the Pseudomonas plasmid pVS1 (Heeb et al., 2000)
   4143..4182    +  CDS            rop (fragment): Rop protein, which maintains plasmids at low copy number; rop
   4284..4424    +  misc_feature   bom: basis of mobility region from pBR322
   4610..5198    -  rep_origin     ori: high-copy-number ColE1/pMB1/pBR322/pUC origin of replication
   5285..6079    -  CDS            KanR: aminoglycoside phosphotransferase; aphA-3; confers resistance to kanamycin
   6504..6528    +  misc_feature   LB T-DNA repeat: left border repeat from nopaline C58 T-DNA
   6606..6780    -  polyA_signal   CaMV poly(A) signal: cauliflower mosaic virus polyadenylation signal
   6837..7629    -  CDS            NeoR/KanR (fragment): aminoglycoside phosphotransferase from Tn5; aph(3')-II (or nptII); confers resistance to neomycin, kanamycin, and G418 (Geneticin®)
   7697..8373    -  promoter       CaMV 35S promoter (enhanced): cauliflower mosaic virus 35S promoter with a duplicated enhancer region
   8463..8551    +  CDS            lacI (fragment): lac repressor; lacI; The lac repressor binds to the lac operator to inhibit transcription in E. coli. This inhibition can be relieved by adding lactose or isopropyl-β-D-thiogalactopyranoside (IPTG).
   8564..8585    +  protein_bind   CAP binding site: CAP binding activates transcription in the presence of cAMP. E. coli catabolite activator protein
   8600..8630    +  promoter       lac promoter: promoter for the E. coli lac operon
   8634..8656    +  protein_bind   lac operator (fragment): The lac repressor binds to the lac operator to inhibit transcription in E. coli. This inhibition can be relieved by adding lactose or isopropyl-β-D-thiogalactopyranoside (IPTG). lac repressor encoded by lacI
   8687..8712    +  misc_feature   MCS (fragment): pUC18/19 multiple cloning site
  11495..12526   +  CDS            npgA: PPTA_EMENI - Also known as cfwA. Experimental evidence at protein level: Swiss-Prot protein existence level 1. Transfers the 4'-phosphopantetheine moiety from coenzyme A to a Ser of an acyl-carrier-protein. The enzyme is able to transfer the cofactor to a broad range of enzymes with acyl- or peptidyl-carrier protein domains. Required for primary biological processes such as growth and asexual/sexual development, and activates target enzymes involved in the synthesis of metabolites such as fatty acids, polyketides and nonribosomal peptides, lysine, siderophore, penicillin, sterigmatocystin, sha
  12555..12755   +  terminator     gene 7 terminator: transcription terminator for octopine-type Ti plasmid gene 7
  12792..13172   +  promoter       MAS promoter: mannopine synthase promoter (Velten et al., 1984)
  14444..14696   +  terminator     MAS terminator: mannopine synthase terminator
  14808..15153   +  promoter       CaMV 35S promoter: strong constitutive promoter from cauliflower mosaic virus
  15105..15151   +  promoter       minimal CaMV 35S promoter: minimal 35S promoter from cauliflower mosaic virus
  15172..15227   +  misc_feature   TMV Ω: translational enhancer from the tobacco mosaic virus 5'-leader sequence (Gallie et al., 1988)
  20360..20534   +  polyA_signal   CaMV poly(A) signal: cauliflower mosaic virus polyadenylation signal
  22590..23297   +  terminator     OCS terminator: octopine synthase terminator
>Addgene plasmid #139708 | P445-FBP_17 | addgene full sequence | sequence record 296601 | Addgene NGS Result
TGGCACTGGCCGTCGTTTTACAACGTCGTGACTGGGAAAACCCTGGCGTTACCCAACTTAATCGCCTTGC
AGCACATCCCCCTTTCGCCAGCTGGCGTAATAGCGAAGAGGCCCGCACCGATCGCCCTTCCCAACAGTTG
CGCAGCCTGAATGGCGAATGCTAGAGCAGCTTGAGCTTGGATCAGATTGTCGTTTCCCGCCTTCAGTTTA
AACTATCAGTGTTTGACAGGATATATTGGCGGGTAAACCTAAGAGAAAAGAGCGTTTATTAGAATAATCG
GATATTTAAAAGGGCGTGAAAAGGTTTATCCGTTCGTCCATTTGTATGTGCATGCCAACCACAGGGTTCC
CCTCGGGATCAAAGTACTTTGATCCAACCCCTCCGCTGCTATAGTGCAGTCGGCTTCTGACGTTCAGTGC
AGCCGTCTTCTGAAAACGACATGTCGCACAAGTCCTAAGTTACGCGACAGGCTGCCGCCCTGCCCTTTTC
CTGGCGTTTTCTTGTCGCGTGTTTTAGTCGCATAAAGTAGAATACTTGCGACTAGAACCGGAGACATTAC
GCCATGAACAAGAGCGCCGCCGCTGGCCTGCTGGGCTATGCCCGCGTCAGCACCGACGACCAGGACTTGA
CCAACCAACGGGCCGAACTGCACGCGGCCGGCTGCACCAAGCTGTTTTCCGAGAAGATCACCGGCACCAG
GCGCGACCGCCCGGAGCTGGCCAGGATGCTTGACCACCTACGCCCTGGCGACGTTGTGACAGTGACCAGG
CTAGACCGCCTGGCCCGCAGCACCCGCGACCTACTGGACATTGCCGAGCGCATCCAGGAGGCCGGCGCGG
GCCTGCGTAGCCTGGCAGAGCCGTGGGCCGACACCACCACGCCGGCCGGCCGCATGGTGTTGACCGTGTT
CGCCGGCATTGCCGAGTTCGAGCGTTCCCTAATCATCGACCGCACCCGGAGCGGGCGCGAGGCCGCCAAG
GCCCGAGGCGTGAAGTTTGGCCCCCGCCCTACCCTCACCCCGGCACAGATCGCGCACGCCCGCGAGCTGA
TCGACCAGGAAGGCCGCACCGTGAAAGAGGCGGCTGCACTGCTTGGCGTGCATCGCTCGACCCTGTACCG
CGCACTTGAGCGCAGCGAGGAAGTGACGCCCACCGAGGCCAGGCGGCGCGGTGCCTTCCGTGAGGACGCA
TTGACCGAGGCCGACGCCCTGGCGGCCGCCGAGAATGAACGCCAAGAGGAACAAGCATGAAACCGCACCA
GGACGGCCAGGACGAACCGTTTTTCATTACCGAAGAGATCGAGGCGGAGATGATCGCGGCCGGGTACGTG
TTCGAGCCGCCCGCGCACGGCTCAACCGTGCGGCTGCATGAAATCCTGGCCGGTTTGTCTGATGCCAAGC
TGGCGGCCTGGCCGGCCAGCTTGGCCGCTGAAGAAACCGAGCGCCGCCGTCTAAAAAGGTGATGTGTATT
TGAGTAAAACAGCTTGCGTCATGCGGTCGCTGCGTATATGATGCGATGAGTAAATAAACAAATACGCAAG
GGGAACGCATGAAGGTTATCGCTGTACTTAACCAGAAAGGCGGGTCAGGCAAGACGACCATCGCAACCCA
TCTAGCCCGCGCCCTGCAACTCGCCGGGGCCGATGTTCTGTTAGTCGATTCCGATCCCCAGGGCAGTGCC
CGCGATTGGGCGGCCGTGCGGGAAGATCAACCGCTAACCGTTGTCGGCATCGACCGCCCGACGATTGACC
GCGACGTGAAGGCCATCGGCCGGCGCGACTTCGTAGTGATCGACGGAGCGCCCCAGGCGGCGGACTTGGC
TGTGTCCGCGATCAAGGCAGCCGACTTCGTGCTGATTCCGGTGCAGCCAAGCCCTTACGACATATGGGCC
ACCGCCGACCTGGTGGAGCTGGTTAAGCAGCGCATTGAGGTCACGGATGGAAGGCTACAAGCGGCCTTTG
TCGTGTCGCGGGCGATCAAAGGCACGCGCATCGGCGGTGAGGTTGCCGAGGCGCTGGCCGGGTACGAGCT
GCCCATTCTTGAGTCCCGTATCACGCAGCGCGTGAGCTACCCAGGCACTGCCGCCGCCGGCACAACCGTT
CTTGAATCAGAACCCGAGGGCGACGCTGCCCGCGAGGTCCAGGCGCTGGCCGCTGAAATTAAATCAAAAC
TCATTTGAGTTAATGAGGTAAAGAGAAAATGAGCAAAAGCACAAACACGCTAAGTGCCGGCCGTCCGAGC
GCACGCAGCAGCAAGGCTGCAACGTTGGCCAGCCTGGCAGACACGCCAGCCATGAAGCGGGTCAACTTTC
AGTTGCCGGCGGAGGATCACACCAAGCTGAAGATGTACGCGGTACGCCAAGGCAAGACCATTACCGAGCT
GCTATCTGAATACATCGCGCAGCTACCAGAGTAAATGAGCAAATGAATAAATGAGTAGATGAATTTTAGC
GGCTAAAGGAGGCGGCATGGAAAATCAAGAACAACCAGGCACCGACGCCGTGGAATGCCCCATGTGTGGA
GGAACGGGCGGTTGGCCAGGCGTAAGCGGCTGGGTTGCCTGCCGGCCCTGCAATGGCACTGGAACCCCCA
AGCCCGAGGAATCGGCGTGAGCGGTCGCAAACCATCCGGCCCGGTACAAATCGGCGCGGCGCTGGGTGAT
GACCTGGTGGAGAAGTTGAAGGCCGCGCAGGCCGCCCAGCGGCAACGCATCGAGGCAGAAGCACGCCCCG
GTGAATCGTGGCAAGCGGCCGCTGATCGAATCCGCAAAGAATCCCGGCAACCGCCGGCAGCCGGTGCGCC
GTCGATTAGGAAGCCGCCCAAGGGCGACGAGCAACCAGATTTTTTCGTTCCGATGCTCTATGACGTGGGC
ACCCGCGATAGTCGCAGCATCATGGACGTGGCCGTTTTCCGTCTGTCGAAGCGTGACCGACGAGCTGGCG
AGGTGATCCGCTACGAGCTTCCAGACGGGCACGTAGAGGTTTCCGCAGGGCCGGCCGGCATGGCCAGTGT
GTGGGATTACGACCTGGTACTGATGGCGGTTTCCCATCTAACCGAATCCATGAACCGATACCGGGAAGGG
AAGGGAGACAAGCCCGGCCGCGTGTTCCGTCCACACGTTGCGGACGTACTCAAGTTCTGCCGGCGAGCCG
ATGGCGGAAAGCAGAAAGACGACCTGGTAGAAACCTGCATTCGGTTAAACACCACGCACGTTGCCATGCA
GCGTACGAAGAAGGCCAAGAACGGCCGCCTGGTGACGGTATCCGAGGGTGAAGCCTTGATTAGCCGCTAC
AAGATCGTAAAGAGCGAAACCGGGCGGCCGGAGTACATCGAGATCGAGCTAGCTGATTGGATGTACCGCG
AGATCACAGAAGGCAAGAACCCGGACGTGCTGACGGTTCACCCCGATTACTTTTTGATCGATCCCGGCAT
CGGCCGTTTTCTCTACCGCCTGGCACGCCGCGCCGCAGGCAAGGCAGAAGCCAGATGGTTGTTCAAGACG
ATCTACGAACGCAGTGGCAGCGCCGGAGAGTTCAAGAAGTTCTGTTTCACCGTGCGCAAGCTGATCGGGT
CAAATGACCTGCCGGAGTACGATTTGAAGGAGGAGGCGGGGCAGGCTGGCCCGATCCTAGTCATGCGCTA
CCGCAACCTGATCGAGGGCGAAGCATCCGCCGGTTCCTAATGTACGGAGCAGATGCTAGGGCAAATTGCC
CTAGCAGGGGAAAAAGGTCGAAAAGGCCTCTTTCCTGTGGATAGCACGTACATTGGGAACCCAAAGCCGT
ACATTGGGAACCGGAACCCGTACATTGGGAACCCAAAGCCGTACATTGGGAACCGGTCACACATGTAAGT
GACTGATATAAAAGAGAAAAAAGGCGATTTTTCCGCCTAAAACTCTTTAAAACTTATTAAAACTCTTAAA
ACCCGCCTGGCCTGTGCATAACTGTCTGGCCAGCGCACAGCCCAAGAGCTGCAAAAAGCGCCTACCCTTC
GGTCGCTGCGCTCCCTACGCCCCGCCGCTTCGCGTCGGCCTATCGCGGCCGCTGGCCGCTCAAAAATGGC
TGGCCTACGGCCAGGCAATCTACCAGGGCGCGGACAAGCCGCGCCGTCGCCACTCGACCGCCGGCGCCCA
CATCAAGGCACCCTGCCTCGCGCGTTTCGGTGATGACGGTGAAAACCTCTGACACATGCAGCTCCCGGAA
ACGGTCACAGCTTGTCTGTAAGCGGATGCCGGGAGCAGACAAGCCCGTCAGGGCGCGTCAGCGGGTGTTG
GCGGGTGTCGGGGCGCAGCCATGACCCAGTCACGTAGCGATAGCGGAGTGTATACTGGCTTAACTATGCG
GCATCAGAGCAGATTGTACTGAGAGTGCACCATATGCGGTGTGAAATACCGCACAGATGCGTAAGGAGAA
AATACCGCATCAGGCCCTCTTCCGCTTCCTCGCTCACTGACTCGCTGCGCTCGGTCGTTCGGCTGCGGCG
AGCGGTATCAGCTCACTCAAAGGCGGTAATACGGTTATCCACAGAATCAGGGGATAACGCAGGAAAGAAC
ATGTGAGCAAAAGGCCAGCAAAAGGCCAGGAACCGTAAAAAGGCCGCGTTGCTGGCGTTTTTCCATAGGC
TCCGCCCCCCTGACGAGCATCACAAAAATCGACGCTCAAGTCAGAGGTGGCGAAACCCGACAGGACTATA
AAGATACCAGGCGTTTCCCCCTGGAAGCTCCCTCGTGCGCTCTCCTGTTCCGACCCTGCCGCTTACCGGA
TACCTGTCCGCCTTTCTCCCTTCGGGAAGCGTGGCGCTTTCTCATAGCTCACGCTGTAGGTATCTCAGTT
CGGTGTAGGTCGTTCGCTCCAAGCTGGGCTGTGTGCACGAACCCCCCGTTCAGCCCGACCGCTGCGCCTT
ATCCGGTAACTATCGTCTTGAGTCCAACCCGGTAAGACACGACTTATCGCCACTGGCAGCAGCCACTGGT
AACAGGATTAGCAGAGCGAGGTATGTAGGCGGTGCTACAGAGTTCTTGAAGTGGTGGCCTAACTACGGCT
ACACTAGAAGGACAGTATTTGGTATCTGCGCTCTGCTGAAGCCAGTTACCTTCGGAAAAAGAGTTGGTAG
CTCTTGATCCGGCAAACAAACCACCGCTGGTAGCGGTGGTTTTTTTGTTTGCAAGCAGCAGATTACGCGC
AGAAAAAAAGGATCTCAAGAAGATCCTTTGATCTTTTCTACGGGGTCTGACGCTCAGTGGAACGAAAACT
CACGTTAAGGGATTTTGGTCATGCATTCTAGGTACTAAAACAATTCATCCAGTAAAATATAATATTTTAT
TTTCTCCCAATCAGGCTTGATCCCCAGTAAGTCAAAAAATAGCTCGACATACTGTTCTTCCCCGATATCC
TCCCTGATCGACCGGACGCAGAAGGCAATGTCATACCACTTGTCCGCCCTGCCGCTTCTCCCAAGATCAA
TAAAGCCACTTACTTTGCCATCTTTCACAAAGATGTTGCTGTCTCCCAGGTCGCCGTGGGAAAAGACAAG
TTCCTCTTCGGGCTTTTCCGTCTTTAAAAAATCATACAGCTCGCGCGGATCTTTAAATGGAGTGTCTTCT
TCCCAGTTTTCGCAATCCACATCGGCCAGATCGTTATTCAGTAAGTAATCCAATTCGGCTAAGCGGCTGT
CTAAGCTATTCGTATAGGGACAATCCGATATGTCGATGGAGTGAAAGAGCCTGATGCACTCCGCATACAG
CTCGATAATCTTTTCAGGGCTTTGTTCATCTTCATACTCTTCCGAGCAAAGGACGCCATCGGCCTCACTC
ATGAGCAGATTGCTCCAGCCATCATGCCGTTCAAAGTGCAGGACCTTTGGAACAGGCAGCTTTCCTTCCA
GCCATAGCATCATGTCCTTTTCCCGTTCCACATCATAGGTGGTCCCTTTATACCGGCTGTCCGTCATTTT
TAAATATAGGTTTTCATTTTCTCCCACCAGCTTATATACCTTAGCAGGAGACATTCCTTCCGTATCTTTT
ACGCAGCGGTATTTTTCGATCAGTTTTTTCAATTCCGGTGATATTCTCATTTTAGCCATTTATTATTTCC
TTCCTCTTTTCTACAGTATTTAAAGATACCCCAAGAAGCTAATTATAACAAGACGAACTCCAATTCACTG
TTCCTTGCATTCTAAAACCTTAAATACCAGAAAACAGCTTTTTCAAAGTTGTTTTCAAAGTTGGCGTATA
ACATAGTATCGACGGAGCCGATTTTGAAACCGCGGTGATCACAGGCAGCAACGCTCTGTCATCGTTACAA
TCAACATGCTACCCTCCGCGAGATCATCCGTGTTTCAAACCCGGCAGCTTAGTTGCCGTTCTTCCGAATA
GCATCGGTAACATGAGCAAAGTCTGCCGCCTTACAACGGCTCTCCCGCTGACGCCGTCCCGGACTGATGG
GCTGCCTGTATCGAGTGGTGATTTTGTGCCGAGCTGCCGGTCGGGGAGCTGTTGGCTGGCTGGTGGCAGG
ATATATTGTGGTGTAAACAAATTGACGCTTAGACAACTTAATAACACATTGCGGACGTTTTTAATGTACT
GAATTAACGCCGAATTAATTCGGGGGATCTGGATTTTAGTACTGGATTTTGGTTTTAGGAATTAGAAATT
TTATTGATAGAAGTATTTTACAAATACAAATACATACTAAGGGTTTCTTATATGCTCAACACATGAGCGA
AACCCTATAGGAACCCTAATTCCCTTATCTGGGAACTACTCACACATTATTATGGAGAAACTCGAGCTTG
TCGATCGACTCTAGCTAGAGGATCGATCCGAACCCCAGAGTCCCGCTCAGAAGAACTCGTCAAGAAGGCG
ATAGAAGGCGATGCGCTGCGAATCGGGAGCGGCGATACCGTAAAGCACGAGGAAGCGGTCAGCCCATTCG
CCGCCAAGTTCTTCAGCAATATCACGGGTAGCCAACGCTATGTCCTGATAGCGGTCCGCCACACCCAGCC
GGCCACAGTCGATGAATCCAGAAAAGCGGCCATTTTCCACCATGATATTCGGCAAGCAGGCATCGCCATG
TGTCACGACGAGATCCTCGCCGTCGGGCATGCGCGCCTTGAGCCTGGCGAACAGTTCGGCTGGCGCGAGC
CCCTGATGTTCTTCGTCCAGATCATCCTGATCGACAAGACCGGCTTCCATCCGAGTACGTGCTCGCTCGA
TGCGATGTTTCGCTTGGTGGTCGAATGGGCAGGTAGCCGGATCAAGCGTATGCAGCCGCCGCATTGCATC
AGCCATGATGGATACTTTCTCGGCAGGAGCAAGGTGAGATGACAGGAGATCCTGCCCCGGCACTTCGCCC
AATAGCAGCCAGTCCCTTCCCGCTTCAGTGACAACGTCGAGCACAGCTGCGCAAGGAACGCCCGTCGTGG
CCAGCCACGATAGCCGCGCTGCCTCGTCCTGGAGTTCATTCAGGGCACCGGACAGGTCGGTCTTGACAAA
AAGAACCGGGCGCCCCTGCGCTGACAGCCGAAACACGGCGGCATCAGAGCAGCCGATTGTCTGTTGTGCC
CAGTCATAGCCGAATAGCCTCTCCACCCAAGCGGCCGGAGAACCTGCGTGCAATCCATCTTGTTCAATCC
CCATGGTCGATCGACAGATCTGCGAAAGCTCGAGAGAGATAGATTTGTAGAGAGAGACTGGTGATTTCAG
CGTGTCCTCTCCAAATGAAATGAACTTCCTTATATAGAGGAAGGGTCTTGCGAAGGATAGTGGGATTGTG
CGTCATCCCTTACGTCAGTGGAGATATCACATCAATCCACTTGCTTTGAAGACGTGGTTGGAACGTCTTC
TTTTTCCACGATGCTCCTCGTGGGTGGGGGTCCATCTTTGGGACCACTGTCGGCAGAGGCATCTTGAACG
ATAGCCTTTCCTTTATCGCAATGATGGCATTTGTAGGTGCCACCTTCCTTTTCTACTGTCCTTTTGATGA
AGTGACAGATAGCTGGGCAATGGAATCCGAGGAGGTTTCCCGATATTACCCTTTGTTGAAAAGTCTCAAT
AGCCCTTTGGTCTTCTGAGACTGTATCTTTGATATTCTTGGAGTAGACGAGAGTGTCGTGCTCCACCATG
TTCACATCAATCCACTTGCTTTGAAGACGTGGTTGGAACGTCTTCTTTTTCCACGATGCTCCTCGTGGGT
GGGGGTCCATCTTTGGGACCACTGTCGGCAGAGGCATCTTGAACGATAGCCTTTCCTTTATCGCAATGAT
GGCATTTGTAGGTGCCACCTTCCTTTTCTACTGTCCTTTTGATGAAGTGACAGATAGCTGGGCAATGGAA
TCCGAGGAGGTTTCCCGATATTACCCTTTGTTGAAAAGTCTCAATAGCCCTTTGGTCTTCTGAGACTGTA
TCTTTGATATTCTTGGAGTAGACGAGAGTGTCGTGCTCCACCATGTTGGCAAGCTGCTCTAGCCAATACG
CAAACCGCCTCTCCCCGCGCGTTGGCCGATTCATTAATGCAGCTGGCACGACAGGTTTCCCGACTGGAAA
GCGGGCAGTGAGCGCAACGCAATTAATGTGAGTTAGCTCACTCATTAGGCACCCCAGGCTTTACACTTTA
TGCTTCCGGCTCGTATGTTGTGTGGAATTGTGAGCGGATAACAATTTCACACAGGAAACAGCTATGACAT
GATTACGAATTCGAGCTCGGTACCCGGGGATCGGCGCGCCCTATGGAGAATATCATTTTTAAGTAAAATT
TTGAATTCAAATGTTACGTGTATTATTTAATTCATCAATTTGCCTTGTCATAGCGAGTACATTACAAACA
TCACATATATTTGATTGATTGTCAAAAAATATCAAAATATATATCAATTTTAAGAGGTATAGGTGTCTAA
TATGTACTAGCCCTAATTTAAATATCTAAATTAATTATTCGGATGAATCTATATACCATCTTTTTAATGG
ACACCCAAAATCACACATCAAACATCATATACATGTTGAAAACATATTATTGATATAGCTACATATATGT
TTTAATATAAATAAAAGACGAGTCATATATTCAAAAATTAAGAATCAAATAATTTTAATTTATTTAATAT
TCAAAACTTAATACTATTTAAATTTAGATATTCTAATTTTAATACACGTCTGATAAAATAGATGAGGACT
AAATAAATAATTTGAGACTATCTTTTCTTTATTTGGCGGCCCACAAATAATTTAGATTCTCGTAACCCCC
TCTTTTTCTCTCACTGAAAAAGCACAATCCGTGTCCAAACACAAAGAAGCACTCGACACCGTAGATCTCC
ATTCAGATCAACGGCTTATATTCAGTTTTCTCCATTCACGTGGATCGACATTCTTATCCGTCCGATTATC
AATAAATTTCCCAAAATTTAGCGGCCATGATTTTAACCCCGCCTCATTTCAAACCGCCCACGAAATCCTC
GACGCCCAAATTCACCAACTATAAATAGCCACCACCATCCCCTTCATCAATCATCAAATTTCATAACCCT
AGAATCATCACCTTTTTCAAATTTCAATGGCTCCTATCTCCTCCACCTGGTCCAGATTAATCAGGTTCGT
AGCTATAGAAACGTCACTCGTGCATATAGGCGAACCGATTGATGCAACTATGGACGTAGGGCTTGCTCGT
CGAGAAGGGAAAACTATTCAGGCCTATGAGATTATCGGATCTGGCAGCGCCCTGGACCTTTCTGCACAGG
TGAGTAAGAACGTGCTCACAGTACGAGAATTGTTGATGCCACTTTCTAGAGAAGAGATAAAGACGGTCAG
ATGCTTAGGCCTTAACTATCCTGTCCACGCAACAGAAGCCAATGTTGCTGTACCGAAGTTTCCGAACCTG
TTCTACAAACCAGTCACAAGTCTCATCGGGCCTGATGGTCTTATCACGATCCCTAGTGTAGTGCAACCGC
CTAAGGAACATCAGTCAGATTATGAAGCTGAACTTGTGATTGTAATCGGAAAGGCCGCCAAGAACGTGTC
TGAGGACGAAGCCTTGGATTATGTCTTAGGCTATACAGCTGCTAACGATATTAGTTTCCGAAAACACCAG
CTCGCAGTCTCACAGTGGTCATTCTCAAAAGGATTTGGATCTCTCCTTCTCACTATACGTATGGCCCAGA
CACATAGTGGAAACATAAATAGGTTCTCACGTGATCAAATCTTTAATGTTAAGAAAACAATCAGCTTTTT
GTCTCAAGGAACTACCCTCGAACCTGGGTCTATCATTTTGACTGGCACCCCTGATGGGGTCGGCTTCGTC
AGGAACCCGCCCTTATACTTAAAAGATGGGGATGAAGTGATGACTTGGATAGGTTCCGGCATTGGTACGC
TTGCTAACACCGTTCAAGAAGAGAAAACATGCTTTGCAAGCGGTGGGCATGAGTAGGCTTTTATGTTGGT
GATATGGTGGTAAATGTAGGGATTTAGTTTACAATTGCGTATGTCTGTGTTGGATATCTGTAGTGCTGTT
CTTATGGCTTAGATCTTGTAATTTCTCATTACAGTATCAATGAATAGATATCAGTTTCTAGTGATGACAT
TGGTTCGTCTTTTAGCTGTTGATTAATTTTTCTTAATTGATTCATCCTATTGCAATTCTTCTGAATTTAA
ATTGTATACTGTGAAATTAAGAAAATTCTTGAAATTAATGAGAATTTGAGTAATAGCGCTGTTAGAGCTC
TGACGGCGCGCCCTATGGAGAATTCATGGGGCATTACAATTAATTAGTAATACTAATTTTAATAACACTA
AATCATATTAGTCTCTATAGGTATAATATATAACTCTGGAGTCACTATCTGTATTTGGGATCAACAGTTA
CAAAGGTACGAGTAAAGTCTCTGATCCGACAAACAATCCGTATATCCTACCTTCCCGAAATTTCATGTAT
AAAATTATACTAAAATATTATTTTTCTTGTATTATCCGATTGAAAATTATGCGAATTCAACATAAAACTC
TAAAAAAAGAAAATAATGAAAATTACAACTTAAAAGAGTGTCTAAGTTGGAATCATGGTATTACATAAAG
TTGAGGACAATATAAGCAAGCAAACAAGTACTCTAGCTATCAATTTACTTTGGACTACTATATGATAAAT
ATTTCAACCCCCCTCCTCCCCCACCAAAAAAAAATTAAAATAACAAGTTGAAGGACTCAAAAAAAAAAAA
AAAAAAAACTCAAAAAAAAAAAAAAAAAAAAACTCAAAACCAACCTCAATCATACATTCATATCCTCTTC
CTACCCCCATCTTGGATGAGATAAGATTAACGAGGTGCTTACACGTGTCACCTCTATTGTGGTGACTTAA
AAAAAATTCCAACCTTTCATATGTAGATATTAAGTAATTGTATAATGTTATCAAGAACCACATAACATAT
CAAAAACCTTATCATTTCATTATATAAAAGGATAGTGGACATCAAAAGGTTCATATTGAACCAAAAAAAG
AGAGAAGAAGCAAAATGGTGCAGGACACTTCAAGTGCTAGCACAAGTCCAATTTTAACCAGATGGTATAT
AGACACTCGACCTCTCACGGCAAGTACCGCCGCACTTCCGCTGCTGGAAACGCTGCAACCAGCTGATCAG
ATCTCCGTCCAAAAATATTATCATCTCAAGGACAAGCACATGTCACTTGCCTCCAACCTTTTGAAGTATT
TATTCGTTCATCGAAATTGCCGAATACCATGGAGTAGTATTGTCATATCAAGAACGCCCGACCCGCACAG
AAGGCCTTGCTATATACCTCCTTCAGGTTCACAAGAGGACTCCTTCAAAGACGGATATACGGGAATCAAC
GTAGAATTCAACGTTAGTCACCAAGCCAGCATGGTGGCAATCGCAGGTACGGCTTTCACACCTAATAGCG
GTGGAGATAGCAAACTCAAACCGGAGGTCGGAATAGATATAACATGTGTAAATGAGAGGCAGGGCAGGAA
TGGAGAAGAAAGATCCTTGGAATCCCTGAGGCAGTATATAGATATATTCAGCGAAGTATTCAGCACCGCA
GAGATGGCTAATATAAGGCGACTTGATGGGGTTTCCTCAAGTTCCCTTAGTGCAGACAGACTCGTAGATT
ATGGATACCGATTATTCTACACCTATTGGGCCTTAAAAGAGGCTTATATCAAGATGACAGGTGAGGCCTT
ATTGGCTCCTTGGTTGAGAGAGCTGGAGTTTTCCAACGTGGTCGCTCCAGCCGCTGTCGCCGAAAGCGGG
GACTCTGCTGGAGACTTTGGCGAACCGTACACTGGCGTGCGTACAACATTGTATAAGAACCTCGTAGAGG
ACGTACGAATTGAGGTAGCTGCTTTGGGAGGAGATTATCTGTTCGCAACAGCCGCTAGAGGTGGTGGTAT
AGGCGCATCCTCACGTCCTGGTGGTGGCCCAGATGGCTCTGGAATTAGATCCCAGGACCCTTGGAGGCCG
TTCAAGAAACTCGATATAGAGCGTGACATACAGCCATGTGCTACGGGCGTTTGTAATTGCCTGTCCTCAG
GATAGGCTTGATCCCCCGTCGACAGCTAGCTATATCATCAATTTATGTATTACACATAATATCGCACTCA
GTCTTTCATCTACGGCAATGTACCAGCTGATATAATCAGTTATTGAAATATTTCTGAATTTAAACTTGCA
TCAATAAATTTATGTTTTTGCTTGGACTATAATACCTGACTTGTTATTTTATCAATAAATATTTAAACTA
TATTTCTTTCAAGATCGCTGTTAGAGCTCGGACGGCGCGCCCTATGGAGATTTTTCAAATCAGTGCGCAA
GACGTGACGTAAGTATCCGAGTCAGTTTTTATTTTTCTACTAATTTGGTCGTTTATTTCGGCGTGTAGGA
CATGGCAACCGGGCCTGAATTTCGCGGGTATTCTGTTTCTATTCCAACTTTTTCTTGATCCGCAGCCATT
AACGACTTTTGAATAGATACGCTGACACGCCAAGCCTCGCTAGTCAAAAGTGTACCAAACAACGCTTTAC
AGCAAGAACGGAATGCGCGTGACGCTCGCGGTGACGCCATTTCGCCTTTTCAGAAATGGATAAATAGCCT
TGCTTCCTATTATATCTTCCCAAATTACCAATACATTACACTAGCATCTGAATTTCATAACCAATCTCGA
TACACCAAATCGAATGGCATCCTTTGAAAATTCACTCAGTGTCTTAATAGTTGGGGCTGGCTTAGGTGGT
TTGGCCGCTGCTATAGCACTGCGAAGGCAAGGACATGTAGTCAAGATATACGATAGTTCTTCATTCAAGG
CCGAATTGGGAGCAGGATTAGCTGTACCACCCAATACTCTCCGTTCCCTGCAACAACTGGGCTGTAATAC
AGAAAACCTGAACGGAGTAGACAACCTCTGCTTTACGGCCATGGGATACGACGGGAGTGTAGGTATGATG
AATAATATGACCGACTACCGTGAGGCATACGGCACTTCCTGGATAATGGTACATCGAGTGGATCTCCACA
ACGAGCTGATGCGAGTCGCCTTGGATCCGGGCGGGTTAGGGCCTCCTGCCACTCTTCACCTTAACCATCG
TGTTACGTTCTGCGATGTGGATGCCTGTACAGTCACGTTTACGAACGGGACGACACAGTCTGCTGACTTG
ATTGTCGGAGCTGATGGTATTAGGTCTACGATTCGAAGATTCGTTCTGGAGGAGGACGTGACTGTTCCAG
CTAGCGGAATTGTCGGCTTTCGATGGTTGGTCCAGGCCGATGCTCTCGACCCATATCCCGAACTGGATTG
GATTGTCAAAAAACCACCCTTGGGAGCCAGGTTGATTTCTACTCCACAGAACCCGCAGAGTGGCGTAGGA
CTGGCCGATAGACGAACGATCATTATTTACGCATGCAGAGGTGGGACCATGGTTAATGTATTAGCCGTAC
ACGACGACGAAAGAGATCAAAACACTGCTGATTGGTCCGTTCCCGCATCAAAGGATGATTTATTCAGAGT
GTTTCACGATTACCATCCAAGATTCCGACGACTCTTAGAGTTAGCACAGGACATTAATTTATGGCAGATG
AGGGTGGTCCCGGTCTTGAAAAAATGGGTGAACAAGAGGGTATGCTTGCTGGGTGATGCCGCCCATGCTT
CACTGCCCACACTTGGACAAGGCTTCGGGATGGGGTTGGAGGATGCAGTCGCTTTGGGCACGTTGTTGCC
TAAGGGAACGACCGCATCACAGATCGAGACAAGGCTGGCCGTTTACGAACAGCTGCGAAAGGATCGAGCT
GAGTTTGTCGCCGCAGAGAGCTATGAGGAGCAATATGTCCCAGAGATGAGAGGGCTGTACCTTAGGTCCA
AAGAATTGAGAGACAGAGTGATGGGTTATGATATTAAGGTAGAGTCAGAGAAGGTTTTGGAAACACTGTT
GCGATCATCCAACTCAGCTTGAGCTTGGACTCCCATGTTGGCAAAGGCAACCAAACAAACAATGAATGAT
CCGCTCCTGCATATGGGGCGGTTTGAGTATTTCAACTGCCATTTGGGCTGAATTGTAGACATGCTCCTGT
CAGAAATTCCGTGATCTTACTCAATATTCAGTAATCTCGGCCAATATCCTAAATGTGCGTGGCTTTATCT
GTCTTTGTATTGTTTCATCAATTCATGTAACGTTTGCTTTTCTTATGAATTTTCAAATAAATTATCCGCT
GTTAGAGCTCCCGGGGCGCGCCCTATGGAGGTCAACATGGTGGAGCACGACACTCTGGTCTACTCCAAAA
ATGTCAAAGATACAGTCTCAGAAGATCAAAGGGCTATTGAGACTTTTCAACAAAGGATAATTTCGGGAAA
CCTCCTCGGATTCCATTGCCCAGCTATCTGTCACTTCATCGAAAGGACAGTAGAAAAGGAAGGTGGCTCC
TACAAATGCCATCATTGCGATAAAGGAAAGGCTATCATTCAAGATCTCTCTGCCGACAGTGGTCCCAAAG
ATGGACCCCCACCCACGAGGAGCATCGTGGAAAAAGAAGAGGTTCCAACCACGTCTACAAAGCAAGTGGA
TTGATGTGACATCTCCACTGACGTAAGGGATGACGCACAATCCCACTATCCTTCGCAAGACCCTTCCTCT
ATATAAGGAAGTTCATTTCATTTGGAGAGGACACGCTACTGTATTTTTACAACAATTACCAACAACAACA
AACAACAAACAACATTACAATTACTATTTACAATTACAATGAATAGTAGTAAAAACCCTCCATCCACTCT
GTTAGATGTTTTTCTGGATACCGCTAGGAACCTTGATACAGCATCCAGAAATGTCCTGGAGTGCGGAGAA
CACAGGTGGAGTTACAGAGAGTTGGACACAGTGTCATCCGCATTGGCCCAACACCTTCGATACACTGTGG
GTCTTAGCCCCACTGTAGCCGTGATTAGCGAGAATCACCCCTACATACTTGCATTAATGCTCGCCGTATG
GAAACTCGGCGGAACGTTCGCACCGATAGATGTTCATTCCCCAGCCGAACTTGTTGCTGGAATGTTGAAT
ATTGTAAGCCCGTCATGTCTTGTCATTCCTAGCTCTGATGTGACAAATCAGACATTGGCATGCGATCTTA
ATATACCGGTTGTTGCATTCCACCCACATCAAAGTACAATTCCCGAACTCAACAAGAAGTATCTCACAGA
TTCTCAGATCAGTCCTGACCTGCCCTTCCCCGACCCTAATCGACCTGCTTTGTACTTATTCACGTCATCT
GCAACGTCTAGGTCCAATTTGAAGTGCGTGCCACTTACACACACATTCATATTGCGAAACTCCTTAAGTA
AACGAGCATGGTGCAAAAGAATGAGGCCAGAGACAGATTTTGATGGTATTAGGGTCCTGGGGTGGGCCCC
CTGGAGCCATGTCCTCGCTCATATGCAGGACATTGGCCCTCTTACATTATTGAATGCCGGGTGCTACGTA
TTTGCCACGACCCCATCTACCTACCCGACGGAGCTGAAGGATGACCGTGATGTTATTAGTTGCGCCGCAA
ATGCCGTAATGTACAAAGGTGTTAAATCCTTCGCATGCCTCCCATTCGTGCTTGGGGGACTCAAGGCTTT
ATGTGAGTCAGAGCCCAGTGTTAAGGCACAACTGCAAGTGGAGGAACGAGCCCAGCTTTTGAAGTCACTC
CAACACATGAAAATCCTGGAATGCGGGGGGGCAATGCTCGAAGTGAGTGTGGCAAGCTGGGCTATAGAGA
ATAGGATTCCTATATCTATTGGGATTGGTATGACAGAGACAGGCGGCGCTCTTTTCGCTGGGCCGGTCCA
AGCAATTCAAACCGGCTTTAGCAGTGAAGATAAATTTATCGAGGACGCAACCTACTTGCTGGTCAAGGAC
GATTACGAGAGCCACGCAGAGGAGGACATAAACGAGGGCGAGTTAGTGGTAAAGTCCAGAATGTTACCTA
GGGGTTATTTGGGCTATAACGACCCCTCTTTCTCTGTTGACGATGCTGGTTGGGTTACTTTCAAAACTGG
AGATCGATATTCAGTCACTCCTGACGGCAAATTCTCCTGGCTTGGTCGAAATACTGATTTCATTCAGATG
ACGAGTGGTGAGACTCTCGATCCCCGTCCGATTGAGTCCCTCCTTTGTGAGTCCAGCCTTATATCACGAG
CCTGTGTCATCGGGGATAAGTTCCTGAACGGACCAGCCACAGCTGTATGCGCTATTATAGAACTCGAACC
AACGACTGTTGAGAAAGGCCAGGCTCACAGCAGGGATATTGCCCGAATCTTTGCCCCCATCAATCGAGAT
CTTCCTCCCCCGTTACGTATAGCATGGAGTCACGTACTTGTACTTCAGCCAAGCGAGAAAATACCGATGA
CGAAAAAGGGTACAATCTTCCGTAAGAAAATCGAACAGGTTTTCGGTTCCGCTTTAGGAGGCAGTAGCGG
CGACAACTCACAAGCAACCACTGACGCTTCAGTAGTTAGGAGGGATGAGTTGAGCAACACGGTCAAACAT
ATCATAAGCAGAGTTTTGGGAGTCTCCGACGATGAACTCCTTTGGACACTGAGCTTTGCTGAGCTTGGCA
TGACGTCCGCTCTTGCTACTAGAATAGCAAATGAATTGAACGAAGTTCTGGTAGGTGTGAACCTCCCCAT
CAATGCATGCTACATTCATGTGGACCTGCCTTCTTTGTCAAATGCCGTGTATGCAAAGTTAGCACACCTT
AAACTCCCGGATAGGACGCCCGAGCCAAGGAAGGCCCCAGTTGAAAATCCCGGTGGAAAGGAAATCGTAA
TAGTAGGTCAGGCTTTTAGGCTTCCGGGGAGTATAAATGATGTCGCTTCTTTGAGGGACGCTTTTTTGGC
TAGACAAGCATCCAGTATTATTACTGAAATACCGCCAGATAGATGGGACCACGCATCATTTTATCCAAAA
GACATACGATTTAATAAAGCAGGGCTCGTCGACATCGCTAACTACGACCACAGTTTTTTCGGATTGACAG
CCACGGAGGCACTGTACCTGTCACCAACGATGCGTTTGGCACTTGAAGTGTCCTTTGAAGCCTTGGAGAA
TGCTAATATACCCGTGTCCCAGTTAAAGGGCTCTCAAACAGCTGTATATGTCGCAACCACCGACGACGGG
TTTGAGACACTGCTGAATGCTGAGGCAGGATATGATGCATACACACGATTCTATGGCACTGGTAGGGCCG
CCTCTACGGCCAGTGGACGAATTAGTTATTTACTCGACGTACACGGCCCTTCAATTACCGTAGACACTGC
TTGTTCAGGCGGTGCTGTTTGCATAGACCAGGCCATAGACTACCTCCAATCCTCTAGCGCAGCTGATACC
GCCATAATCTGCGCCAGCAACACTCACTGCTGGCCAGGTTCCTTCATGTTTCTGAGTGCTCAAGGTATGG
TAAGTTCCGGGGGGCGATGTGCAACTTTTACGACGGATGCCGACGGCTATGTACCCTCTGAAGGTGCTGT
GGCATTTATCCTCAAAACCCGAGAAGCAGCTATGAGAGATAAAGATACTATCTTGGCAACTATCAAAGCA
ACGCAGATTAGTCATAATGGTCGTTCCCAAGGTTTAGTCGCACCAAACGTCAATTCACAAGCTGATTTAC
ACAGAAGCTTATTGCAGAAAGCTGGTTTGAGTCCAGCCGACATTCACTTCATCGAAGCTCACGGGACAGG
AACGTCACTCGGTGACCTTAGTGAAATACAAGCAATTAATGATGCCTACACGTCATCTCAGCCTCGAACA
GCCGGACCCTTAATAGTAAGCGCAAGTAAAACCGTCATTGGTCACACAGAGCCTGCTGGACCGTTGGTAG
GCATGCTCTCAGTTCTCAACTCCTTTAAAGAGGGCGCAGTTCCCGGCTTAGCTCACCTGACAGCAGATAA
CCTCAATCCGGCTTTAGACTGCTCCTCCGTCCCTTTACTTATCCCCTACCAGCCTGTCCACTTGGCAGCT
CCTAAGCCACACAGGGCTGCTGTGATGAGTTATGGCTTCTCCGGCACTCTTGGAGGTATAGTTCTTGAAG
CACCGGATGAGGAAAGGCTTGAGGAAGAACCACCCAACGATAAGCCTATGTTATTTGTTGTTAGCGCCAA
AACTCATACTGCATTGATTGAGTACCTTGGACGATACCTTGAATTTCTGCTCCAGGCCAATCCCCAAGAC
TTCTGCGATATCTGTTACACTAGCTGCGTTGGACGTGAGCATTACAGGTACCGTTTTGCATGTGTGGCAA
ACGATATGGAAGATTTAATTGGCCAACTTCAGAAGAGGCTTGGGTCTAAGGTTCCACCTAAACCGTCCTA
TAAAAGAGGAGCCCTCGCTTTTGCTTTCAGTGGACAAGGGACCCAGTTTCGTGGAATGGCAACAGAATTG
GCTAAGGCATATAGTGGTTTTCGTAAGATAGTCAGTGATCTTGCTAAAAGAGCATCAGAACTGTCCGGCC
ATGCAATCGACAGGTTTCTGCTTGCATATGACATTGGGGCTGAGAATGTTGCACCGGATAGTGAAGCTGA
TCAAATCTGCATATTCGTTTACCAATGTAGTGTTCTCAGATGGCTCCAAACAATGGGGATTCGTCCGTCA
GCCGTGATCGGTCACAGCCTCGGTGAGATTAGCGCATCCGTAGCTGCTGGAGCATTGTCCTTGGACTCTG
CCCTTGACCTCGTAATAAGTAGAGCCAGGTTACTGAGGTCATCTACGAATGCCCCAGCTGGCATGGCAGC
TATGTCTGCATCCCAGGATGAAGTAGTCGAACTCATAGGAAAGCTCGATTTAGATAAAGCTAATAGCCTC
AGCGTGTCCGTAATAAACGGCCCCCAGAACACCGTTGTTTCAGGATCTTCTGCAGCAATAGAAAGTATCG
TTGCTCTCGCAAAGGGACGAAAAATCAAGGCCAGCGCACTCAACATTAACCAGGCATTCCATAGTCCTTA
CGTCGATTCTGCAGTACCCGGCTTACGAGCTTGGAGTGAGAAACATATATCATCAGCTCGACCATTGCAA
ATCCCTTTGTACTCTACCCTCTTGGGCGCTCAAGTTTCTGAGGGTCAAATGTTAAATCCCGATCACTGGG
TAGACCATGCTAGGAAACCCGTTCAGTTCGCACAAGCAGCCACTATAATGAAGGAATCTTTCACCGGAGT
AATAATCGATATTGGACCTCAAGTTGTAGCATGGTCCCTGCTCTTAAGCAATGGTCTTACTTCCGTGACC
GCACTCGCCGCAAAGCGTGGCCGTTCACAGCAAGTGGCCTTCCTCTCCGCCTTAGCTGATCTTTATCAGG
ACTACGGCGTCGTACCAGACTTTGTTGGACTGTACGCACAACAGGAGGACGCTTCCAGACTGAAAAAGAC
CGATATCTTAACTTACCCCTTTCAGAGGGTTCGACGTTACCCTTCCTTTATACCCTCTAGAAGGGCACCC
ACCCACGCTCATGTCCAAGACGAGGAAACTCTGTCATCAGGATCATCAACTCCAACCTTAGAAAATACTG
ACCTGGACAGTGGGAAGGAATCTCTGATGGGACCAACAAGAGGGCTTTTGCGAGTCGATGATCTTAGGGA
CTCAATAGTCAGTTCAGTCAAAGATGTCCTGGAATTGAAGAGTAACGAAGATCTGGACCTCAGCGAGTCC
CTTAATGCTCTTGGCATGGACTCTATAATGTTCGCTCAATTACGAAAAAGGATAGGGGAGGGCCTCGGCC
TGTCCGTTCCAATGGTTTTTCTCAGCGATGCCTTCAGTATTGGAGAAATGGTCAGTAACCTCGTGGAACA
GGCCGAAGCTTCCGAGGACAATTGAGCTTCTCTAGCTAGAGTCGATCGACAAGCTCGAGTTTCTCCATAA
TAATGTGTGAGTAGTTCCCAGATAAGGGAATTAGGGTTCCTATAGGGTTTCGCTCATGTGTTGAGCATAT
AAGAAACCCTTAGTATGTATTTGTATTTGTAAAATACTTCTATCAATAAAATTTCTAATTCCTAAAACCA
AAATCCAGTACTAAAATCCAGATCGCTGTTAGAGCTCTCCCGGCGCGCCCTATGGAGCAGTTCTTTCAAT
GTAATTCCGCAGTTTAGGGCGTGGCCTTGTATATCAAATAATTCCAAAAAGTACGATAAAATAGGACATA
AACCTAATAAAAAATATCTTGATACATAATATACCTCTTACTCAATGCAGTTAGGGGCGTGGTCCTTGTA
TATTAATTAATTCCAAAATTAAGTACGAAAAAAATTGGACATAAACCTAATAAAAAATATCTCCATACAT
AATACCTCTTATTCAACCTTCTAGTGCTAGATTTTCAGTTTAATTGGTAACAAATAGTATCTACGTTCAC
ATGGTTTGACAAACTCATCAAAGTAAACAAATCAAACGAATGTTTTAACTAAGCTGAGAATAAGATATCA
TGGGTAAACATAGTACGAGATTACTTCCCATGTATGAAAGGTCCCGTAAACGTGGTGATGACGAAATGGT
TGAGTAAGCGTGCAATCACAGAGACAGTAGATAGTGTATGAAAATGGGAAGAAATTTAAGATTTAAAAAA
AACACAAATCTTTGGATATGTGGGGCAAAAGGTTTAAAGAGCAAGAAGTATAGTGGAATGTTTGAATTTT
ATTGACTTAGGTGTTTGGGTTAACATCATTTCTTTCTTTCCCACCAGTGTTTCAATTGATCTGAAATTTA
TGCGAAAAAATTTGCACTTTGGATCGTAAAACACTTCCTATATATCAAATACGACTCCATATCAAGAGTT
TATATTTTCCAACAACATACCGAGTATAGTCCTACAAGTAGGATCTGGAGAGGGTGATACGTACAAAGAC
CTTACCCTCACCAAAAGTGGAGAGGCTGTTTTCGATAAATTCTCAACTCAATGAAAGAGTTCAAATTTTA
GATACCTCTAATTAATTATGGACCAATATTTATCTCTCCACACAATCAGCTATCATTCACTGTCACACTT
CCTTTGGTGGAGTCGATAACACCAGAAAAGGAATTGTAGTTCATGAGTAGCTTTCACAAACCCATTGGTG
GGCCATGGAATCTTACATTCTCTCTCACTATATATATAGCCATACACTTCCCATTAATCAATAAATATAT
ATGTTTAAACAAAACTTTAGAGAGAAAGGAGAGAACTAATTGCAAGAAAAGTTGGTAGATTTTTTTATAT
ATTTAGGTGGGTAGAAGGGCAATAAAATTAGCCTACACAATTTCTTTTTTGTTGGTGGTAGCTGAGAGTC
AGTAGTGAATGCGTATAAATATCTCTCTGTCTAGCTTATTCGAGAGATTAAGCAAACTCAGCTCTCGTAG
CATAGCTATTACATGTGGTGTCGTCCTCGCCTCTGCTATTGCTTTTCCCATCATACGACGAGATTATCAG
ACGTTCTTAGAGGTTGGTCCTAGCTATGCCCCTCAAAATTTTCGAGGCTACATTATCGTTTGCGTACTCA
GCTTGTTCCGACAAGAGCAAAAAGGGTTGGCAATCTACGACAGACTCCCAGAGAAGAGAAGATGGCTGGC
CGATCTCCCATTTCGTGAAGGTACTAGACCTAGTATAACATCACACATAATACAGAGACAGCGAACTCAA
CTTGTAGACCAAGAGTTTGCCACACGAGAACTGATAGACAAAGTTATTCCCAGGGTGCAAGCACGACATA
CAGATAAAACATTTTTGAGCACGAGCAAGTTTGAATTTCATGCTAAAGCCATTTTCCTGTTGCCAAGTAT
TCCTATAAACGACCCCTTAAACATACCTAGTCATGATACGGTTCGTAGAACGAAACGAGAGATTGCACAC
ATGCATGACTACCACGACTGTACTCTTCACTTAGCTCTTGCAGCTCAAGATGGAAAAGAAGTCCTGAAAA
AAGGCTGGGGCCAACGTCATCCGCTTGCCGGGCCGGGTGTACCTGGGCCGCCGACAGAATGGACTTTCTT
ATACGCACCCCGTAATGAGGAAGAAGCTAGGGTAGTAGAAATGATTGTCGAGGCAAGTATCGGATACATG
ACTAATGATCCGGCAGGTAAAATCGTCGAGAATGCCAAATGAGCTTGTCCTGCTTTAATGAGATATGCGA
GAAGCCTATGATCGCATGATATTTGCTTTCAATTCTGTTGTGCACGTTGTAAAAAACCTGAGCATGTGTA
GCTCAGATCCTTACCGCCGGTTTCGGTTCATTCTAATGAATATATCACCCGTTACTATCGTATTTTTATG
AATAATATTCTCCGTTCAATTTACTGATTGTACCCTACTACTTATATGTACAATATTAAAATGAAAACAA
TATATTGTGCTGAATAGGTTTATAGCGACATCTATGATAGAGCGCCACAATAACAAACAATTGCGTTTTA
TTATTACAAATCCAATTTTAAAAAAAGCGGCAGAACCGGTCAAACCTAAAAGACTGATTACATAAATCTT
ATTCAAATTTCAAAAGTGCCCCAGGGGCTAGTATCTACGACACACCGAGCGGCGAACTAATAACGCTCAC
TGAAGGGAACTCCGGTTCCCCGCCGGCGCGCATGGGTGAGATTCCTTGAAGTTGAGTATTGGCCGTCCGC
TCTACCGAAAGTTACGGGCACCATTCAACCCGGTCCAGCACGGCGGCCGGGTAACCGACTTGCTGCCCCG
AGAATTATGCAGCATTTTTTTGGTGTATGTGGGCCCCAAATGAAGTGCAGGTCAAACCTTGACAGTGACG
ACAAATCGTTGGGCGGGTCCAGGGCGAATTTTGCGACAACATGTCGAGGCTCAGCAGGACCGCTGTTAGA
GCTCAGTG
